>Addgene plasmid #99481 | pAP576-2 | addgene full sequence | sequence record 193124 | Addgene NGS Result
ACCTACACCGAACTGAGATACCTACAGCGTGAGCTATGAGAAAGCGCCACGCTTCCCGAAGGGAGAAAGG
CGGACAGGTATCCGGTAAGCGGCAGGGTCGGAACAGGAGAGCGCACGAGGGAGCTTCCAGGGGGAAACGC
CTGGTATCTTTATAGTCCTGTCGGGTTTCGCCACCTCTGACTTGAGCGTCGATTTTTGTGATGCTCGTCA
GGGGGGCGGAGCCTATGGAAAAACGCCAGCAACGCGGCCTTTTTACGGTTCCTGGCCTTTTGCTGGCCTT
TTGCTCACATGTTCTTTCCTGCGTTATCCCCTGATTCTGTGGATAACCGTATTACCGCCTTTGAGTGAGC
TGATACCGCTCGCCGCAGCCGAACGACCGAGCGCAGCGAGTCAGTGAGCGAGGAAGCGGAAGAGCGCCCA
ATACGCAAACCGCCTCTCCCCGCGCGTTGGCCGATTCATTAATGCAGCTGGCACGACAGGTTTCCCGACT
GGAAAGCGGGCAGTGAGCGCAACGCAATTAATGTGAGTTAGCTCACTCATTAGGCACCCCAGGCTTTACA
CTTTATGCTTCCGGCTCGTATGTTGTGTGGAATTGTGAGCGGATAACAATTTCACACAGGAAACAGCTAT
GACCATGATTACGCCAAGCTTGCATGCCTGCAGGTCGACTCTAGAGGATCCAGATCCTCTTCTGATATCA
GTTTTTGTTCATTAAGCTTGTGCCCCAGTTTGCTAGGGAGGTCGCAGTATCTGGCCACTGCCACCTCGTG
CTGCTCGACGTAGGTCTCGTTGTTGGCCTCCTTGATTCTTTCCAGTCTGTAGTCCACATAGTAGACGCCA
GGCATCTTGAGGTTCTTAGCGGGTTTCTTGGATCTATATGTGGTTTTGATGTTTGCGATCAGATGGCTCC
CGCCCACGAGCTTCAGGGCCATGTCGTTTCTGCCTTCCAGGCCGCCGTCAGCGGGGTACAGCGTTTCGGT
GAAGGCCTCCCAGCCGAGTGTTTTCTTCTGCATCACAGGGCCGTTGGATGTGAAGTTCACCCCTCTGATC
TTGACGTTGTATATGAGGCAGCCGTCCTGGAGGCTGGTGTCCTGGGTAGCGGTCAGCACGCCCCCGTCTT
CGTATGTGGTGACTCTCTCCCATGTGAAGCCTTCAGGGAAGGACTGCTTGAAGAAGTCGGGGATGCCCTG
GGTGTGGTTGATGAAGGTCTTGCTGCCGTAGAGGAAGCTAGTCGCCAGGATGTCGAAGGCGAAGGGGAGA
GGGCCGCCCTCGACCACCTTGATTCTCATGGTCTGGGTGCCCTCGTAGGGCTTGCCTTCGCCTTCGGATG
TGCACTTGAAGTGATGGTTGTCCACGGTGCCCTCCATGTACAGCTTCATGTGCATGTTCTCCTTAATCAG
CTCGCTCTTGTCATCGTCATCCTTGTAATCGATATCATGATCTTTATAATCACCGTCATGGTCTTTGTAG
TCGATCCCCGGGTACCGAGCTCGAATTCACTGGCCGTCGTTTTACAACGTCGTGACTGGGAAAACCCTGG
CGTTACCCAACTTAATCGCCTTGCAGCACATCCCCCTTTCGCCAGCTGGCGTAATAGCGAAGAGGCCCGC
ACCGATCGCCCTTCCCAACAGTTGCGCAGCCTGAATGGCGAATGGCGCCTGATGCGGTATTTTCTCCTTA
CGCATCTGTGCGGTATTTCACACCGCATATGGTGCACTCTCAGTACAATCTGCTCTGATGCCGCATAGTT
AAGCCAGCCCCGACACCCGCCAACACCCGCTGACGCGCCCTGACGGGCTTGTCTGCTCCCGGCATCCGCT
TACAGACAAGCTGTGACCGTCTCCGGGAGCTGCATGTGTCAGAGGTTTTCACCGTCATCACCGAAACGCG
CGAGACGAAAGGGCCTCGTGATACGCCTATTTTTATAGGTTAATGTCATGATAATAATGGTTTCTTAGAC
GTCAGGTGGCACTTTTCGGGGAAATGTGCGCGGAACCCCTATTTGTTTATTTTTCTAAATACATTCAAAT
ATGTATCCGCTCATGAGACAATAACCCTGATAAATGCTTCAATAATATTGAAAAAGGAAGAGTATGAGTA
TTCAACATTTCCGTGTCGCCCTTATTCCCTTTTTTGCGGCATTTTGCCTTCCTGTTTTTGCTCACCCAGA
AACGCTGGTGAAAGTAAAAGATGCTGAAGATCAGTTGGGTGCACGAGTGGGTTACATCGAACTGGATCTC
AACAGCGGTAAGATCCTTGAGAGTTTTCGCCCCGAAGAACGTTTTCCAATGATGAGCACTTTTAAAGTTC
TGCTATGTGGCGCGGTATTATCCCGTATTGACGCCGGGCAAGAGCAACTCGGTCGCCGCATACACTATTC
TCAGAATGACTTGGTTGAGTACTCACCAGTCACAGAAAAGCATCTTACGGATGGCATGACAGTAAGAGAA
TTATGCAGTGCTGCCATAACCATGAGTGATAACACTGCGGCCAACTTACTTCTGACAACGATCGGAGGAC
CGAAGGAGCTAACCGCTTTTTTGCACAACATGGGGGATCATGTAACTCGCCTTGATCGTTGGGAACCGGA
GCTGAATGAAGCCATACCAAACGACGAGCGTGACACCACGATGCCTGTAGCAATGGCAACAACGTTGCGC
AAACTATTAACTGGCGAACTACTTACTCTAGCTTCCCGGCAACAATTAATAGACTGGATGGAGGCGGATA
AAGTTGCAGGACCACTTCTGCGCTCGGCCCTTCCGGCTGGCTGGTTTATTGCTGATAAATCTGGAGCCGG
TGAGCGTGGGTCTCGCGGTATCATTGCAGCACTGGGGCCAGATGGTAAGCCCTCCCGTATCGTAGTTATC
TACACGACGGGGAGTCAGGCAACTATGGATGAACGAAATAGACAGATCGCTGAGATAGGTGCCTCACTGA
TTAAGCATTGGTAACTGTCAGACCAAGTTTACTCATATATACTTTAGATTGATTTAAAACTTCATTTTTA
ATTTAAAAGGATCTAGGTGAAGATCCTTTTTGATAATCTCATGACCAAAATCCCTTAACGTGAGTTTTCG
TTCCACTGAGCGTCAGACCCCGTAGAAAAGATCAAAGGATCTTCTTGAGATCCTTTTTTTCTGCGCGTAA
TCTGCTGCTTGCAAACAAAAAAACCACCGCTACCAGCGGTGGTTTGTTTGCCGGATCAAGAGCTACCAAC
TCTTTTTCCGAAGGTAACTGGCTTCAGCAGAGCGCAGATACCAAATACTGTTCTTCTAGTGTAGCCGTAG
TTAGGCCACCACTTCAAGAACTCTGTAGCACCGCCTACATACCTCGCTCTGCTAATCCTGTTACCAGTGG
CTGCTGCCAGTGGCGATAAGTCGTGTCTTACCGGGTTGGACTCAAGACGATAGTTACCGGATAAGGCGCA
GCGGTCGGGCTGAACGGGGGGTTCGTGCACACAGCCCAGCTTGGAGCGAACG
Features (pLannotate 1.2.2; 14 found; start..end, strand, type, name):
    414..506     +  CDS            lacI (fragment): lac repressor; lacI; The lac repressor binds to the lac operator to inhibit transcription in E. coli. This inhibition can be relieved by adding lactose or isopropyl-β-D-thiogalactopyranoside (IPTG).
    519..540     +  protein_bind   CAP binding site: CAP binding activates transcription in the presence of cAMP. E. coli catabolite activator protein
    555..585     +  promoter       lac promoter: promoter for the E. coli lac operon
    593..609     +  protein_bind   lac operator: The lac repressor binds to the lac operator to inhibit transcription in E. coli. This inhibition can be relieved by adding lactose or isopropyl-β-D-thiogalactopyranoside (IPTG). lac repressor encoded by lacI
    646..681     -  misc_feature   MCS (fragment): pUC18/19 multiple cloning site
    711..1406    -  CDS            TagBFP: TagBFP is a basic (constitutively fluorescent) blue fluorescent protein published in 2008, derived from Entacmaea quadricolor. It is reported to be a very rapidly-maturing monomer with very low acid sensitivity.
   1407..1472    -  CDS            3xFLAG: three tandem FLAG® epitope tags, followed by an enterokinase cleavage site
   1473..1498    -  misc_feature   MCS (fragment): pUC18/19 multiple cloning site
   1495..1652    +  CDS            lacZα (fragment): LacZα fragment of β-galactosidase; lacZ fragment
   1658..1757    -  misc_feature   bom (fragment): basis of mobility region from pBR322
   1859..1894    -  CDS            rop (fragment): Rop protein, which maintains plasmids at low copy number; rop
   1989..2093    +  promoter       AmpR promoter: bla
   2094..2954    +  CDS            AmpR: β-lactamase; bla; confers resistance to ampicillin, carbenicillin, and related antibiotics
   3125..231     +  rep_origin     ori (across the origin): high-copy-number ColE1/pMB1/pBR322/pUC origin of replication
