[The description below was written by a language model from this plasmid's Addgene catalogue record and pLannotate feature annotations shown in this document.]
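Description:
pAP576-2 is a small (about 3.5 kb) pUC19-based cloning plasmid that stores a 3XFlag::tagBFP::Myc tagging cassette for use in C. elegans. It is maintained in E. coli at high copy number through the ColE1/pUC-type origin and is selected with ampicillin via the β-lactamase (AmpR) gene and its own promoter. The rest of the backbone consists of typical pUC remnants: the CAP binding site, lac promoter and lac operator, fragments of lacI and lacZα, and short leftover pieces of the bom and rop regions.

The insert was placed in the multiple cloning site by ligation-independent cloning, leaving MCS fragments on either side, and it can be read with the standard M13 forward and reverse primers. The annotation identifies a 3xFLAG epitope directly followed by the TagBFP coding sequence, a fast-maturing monomeric blue fluorescent protein. Both lie on the strand opposite the lac promoter, so that promoter would not transcribe the sense strand. The Myc tag named in the catalogue entry was not called by the automated annotation. A short unannotated stretch between the end of TagBFP and the adjacent MCS fragment is where it would be expected. No eukaryotic promoter, 3′ UTR or homology arms are annotated, so despite the "bacterial expression" label the plasmid looks like a template or storage construct rather than an expression vector. The associated publication concerns CRISPR-Cas9 genome editing in C. elegans with linear repair templates. This suggests the cassette is amplified to make donors for knocking a fluorescent, epitope-tagged fusion into endogenous loci, although the record does not state this use explicitly.
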