Addgene plasmid #99481: pAP576-2
Purpose: 3XFlag::tagBFP::Myc
Depositing lab: Geraldine Seydoux. Depositing organization: Johns Hopkins University and School of Medicine. Publication: Precision genome editing using CRISPR-Cas9 and linear repair templates in C. elegans. Paix A, Folkmann A, Seydoux G. Methods. 2017 May 15;121-122:86-93. doi: 10.1016/j.ymeth.2017.03.023. Epub 2017 Apr 7. PubMed 28392263.
Backbone
  Vector backbone: pUC19
  Vector type: Bacterial Expression
Growth in bacteria
  Bacterial resistance: Ampicillin, 100 μg/mL
  Growth temperature: 37°C
  Growth strain: DH5alpha
  Copy number: High Copy
Gene/Insert
  Gene/Insert name: 3XFlag::tagBFP::Myc
  Species: C. elegans (nematode)
  Cloning method: Ligation Independent Cloning
  Sequencing primers: 5′ M13pUC-Fwd; 3′ M13pUC-Rev
Terms and licenses: Academic/Nonprofit Terms; Industry Terms: Not Available to Industry
How to cite: pAP576-2 was a gift from Geraldine Seydoux (Addgene plasmid # 99481 ; http://n2t.net/addgene:99481 ; RRID:Addgene_99481)
