>Addgene plasmid #99481 | pAP576-2 | depositor partial sequence | sequence record 182238 | Insert + 15bp up/downstream in Plasmid. See for details the File S1 from Paix et al, Methods 2017
CGGTACCCGGGGATCGACTACAAAGACCATGACGGTGATTATAAAGATCATGATATCGATTACAAGGATG
ACGATGACAAGAGCGAGCTGATTAAGGAGAACATGCACATGAAGCTGTACATGGAGGGCACCGTGGACAA
CCATCACTTCAAGTGCACATCCGAAGGCGAAGGCAAGCCCTACGAGGGCACCCAGACCATGAGAATCAAG
GTGGTCGAGGGCGGCCCTCTCCCCTTCGCCTTCGACATCCTGGCGACTAGCTTCCTCTACGGCAGCAAGA
CCTTCATCAACCACACCCAGGGCATCCCCGACTTCTTCAAGCAGTCCTTCCCTGAAGGCTTCACATGGGA
GAGAGTCACCACATACGAAGACGGGGGCGTGCTGACCGCTACCCAGGACACCAGCCTCCAGGACGGCTGC
CTCATATACAACGTCAAGATCAGAGGGGTGAACTTCACATCCAACGGCCCTGTGATGCAGAAGAAAACAC
TCGGCTGGGAGGCCTTCACCGAAACGCTGTACCCCGCTGACGGCGGCCTGGAAGGCAGAAACGACATGGC
CCTGAAGCTCGTGGGCGGGAGCCATCTGATCGCAAACATCAAAACCACATATAGATCCAAGAAACCCGCT
AAGAACCTCAAGATGCCTGGCGTCTACTATGTGGACTACAGACTGGAAAGAATCAAGGAGGCCAACAACG
AGACCTACGTCGAGCAGCACGAGGTGGCAGTGGCCAGATACTGCGACCTCCCTAGCAAACTGGGGCACAA
GCTTAATGAACAAAAACTGATATCAGAAGAGGATCTGGATCCTCTAGAGTCG
